Addgene plasmid #31012: pNN6
Depositing lab: Adam Bogdanove & Daniel Voytas. Depositing organization: University of Minnesota. Publication: Efficient design and assembly of custom TALEN and other TAL effector-based constructs for DNA targeting. Cermak T, Doyle EL, Christian M, Wang L, Zhang Y, Schmidt C, Baller JA, Somia NV, Bogdanove AJ, Voytas DF. Nucleic Acids Res. 2011 Jul;39(12):e82. doi: 10.1093/nar/gkr218 PubMed 21493687.
Backbone
  Vector backbone: pTC14
  Backbone size w/o insert (bp): 2989
Growth in bacteria
  Bacterial resistance: Tetracycline, 10 μg/mL
  Growth temperature: 37°C
  Growth strain: DH5alpha
  Growth instructions: DH5a/LB+antibiotics
  Copy number: High Copy
Gene/Insert
  Gene/Insert name: repeat NN6
  Species: Xanthamonas oryzae
  Insert size (bp): 117
  Cloning method: Restriction Enzyme; 5′ cloning site XbaI (not destroyed); 3′ cloning site XhoI (not destroyed)
  Sequencing primers: 5′ pTC14_F2 (caagcctgattgggagaaaa)
Terms and licenses: Academic/Nonprofit Terms; Industry Terms: Not Available to Industry
How to cite: pNN6 was a gift from Adam Bogdanove & Daniel Voytas (Addgene plasmid # 31012 ; http://n2t.net/addgene:31012 ; RRID:Addgene_31012)
