[The description below was written by a language model from this plasmid's Addgene catalogue record and pLannotate feature annotations shown in this document.]
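Description:
pNN6 is a small bacterial module plasmid from a Golden Gate toolkit for assembling custom TAL effector and TALEN constructs. It is built on the pTC14 backbone (about 3.0 kb) and carries a single 117 bp TAL effector repeat, recorded as derived from Xanthomonas oryzae and inserted between XbaI and XhoI sites that both remain intact. By the kit's naming convention, "NN" refers to the repeat-variable diresidue of the repeat, generally associated with recognition of guanine, and "6" to the position the module is meant to occupy in an ordered repeat array. The record itself does not spell out these details or the flanking type IIS sites used for assembly.

The plasmid is maintained at high copy in E. coli through a ColE1/pUC-type origin and is selected with tetracycline, conferred by a tetracycline efflux gene under its native tet promoter. The full depositor sequence is 3,112 nt, consistent with backbone plus insert. The automated annotation does not label the repeat insert itself. Besides the origin and resistance cassette, it finds only backbone remnants: short lacI fragments, a fragment of an RSF origin, a small kanamycin-resistance gene fragment, a T7 promoter, and rrnB T1 and T2 terminators. The truncated pieces are unlikely to be functional and appear to be leftovers from vector construction. No expression cassette for the repeat is indicated.

pNN6 therefore serves as a storage and donor vector rather than an expression construct. It supplies one defined repeat unit that is combined with other position-specific modules to build repeat arrays with a chosen DNA-binding specificity, which are then moved into TALEN or other TAL effector backbones for DNA targeting.
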