Features (pLannotate 1.2.2; 10 found; start..end, strand, type, name):
      1..54      -  CDS            lacI (fragment): lac repressor; lacI; The lac repressor binds to the lac operator to inhibit transcription in E. coli. This inhibition can be relieved by adding lactose or isopropyl-β-D-thiogalactopyranoside (IPTG).
     56..180     -  rep_origin     RSF ori (fragment): Plasmids containing the RSF 1030 origin of replication can be propagated in E. coli cells that contain additional plasmids with compatible origins.
    196..224     +  promoter       tet promoter: E. coli promoter for tetracycline efflux protein gene
    272..1462    +  CDS            TcR: tetracycline efflux protein; tet; confers resistance to tetracycline
   1560..1634    +  CDS            KanR (fragment): aminoglycoside phosphotransferase; aphA-3; confers resistance to kanamycin
   1637..1655    -  promoter       T7 promoter: promoter for bacteriophage T7 RNA polymerase
   1961..2549    +  rep_origin     ori: high-copy-number ColE1/pMB1/pBR322/pUC origin of replication
   2732..2824    +  CDS            lacI (fragment): lac repressor; lacI; The lac repressor binds to the lac operator to inhibit transcription in E. coli. This inhibition can be relieved by adding lactose or isopropyl-β-D-thiogalactopyranoside (IPTG).
   2879..2906    -  terminator     rrnB T2 terminator: transcription terminator T2 from the E. coli rrnB gene
   3038..3081    +  terminator     rrnB T1 terminator: Escherichia coli rrnB; transcription terminator T1 from the E. coli rrnB gene
>Addgene plasmid #31012 | pNN6 | depositor full sequence | sequence record 14222 | Author sequence
CTGCATTAATGAATCGGCCAACGCGCGGGGAGAGGCGGTTTGCGTATTGGGCGCTCTTCCGCTTCCTCGC
TCACTGACTCGCTGCGCTCGGTCGTTCGGCTGCGGCGAGCGGTATCAGCTCACTCAAAGGCGGTAATACG
GTTATCCACAGAATCAGGGGATAACGCAGGAAAGAACATGAATTAATTCTCATGTTTGACAGCTTATCAT
CGATTAGCTTTAATGCGGTAGTTTATCACAGTTAAATTGCTAACGCAGTCAGGCACCGTGTATGAAATCT
AACAATGCGCTCATCGTCATCCTCGGCACCGTCACCCTGGATGCTGTAGGCATAGGCTTGGTTATGCCGG
TACTGCCGGGCCTCTTGCGGGATATCGTCCATTCCGACAGCATCGCCAGTCACTATGGCGTGCTGCTAGC
GCTATATGCGTTGATGCAATTTCTATGCGCACCCGTTCTCGGAGCACTGTCCGACCGCTTTGGCCGCCGC
CCAGTCCTGCTCGCTTCGCTACTTGGAGCCACTATCGACTACGCGATCATGGCGACCACACCCGTCCTGT
GGATTCTCTACGCCGGACGCATCGTGGCCGGCATCACCGGCGCCACAGGTGCGGTTGCTGGCGCCTATAT
CGCCGACATCACCGATGGGGAAGATCGGGCTCGCCACTTCGGGCTCATGAGCGCTTGTTTCGGCGTGGGT
ATGGTGGCAGGCCCCGTGGCCGGGGGACTGTTGGGCGCCATCTCCTTACATGCACCATTCCTTGCGGCGG
CGGTGCTCAACGGCCTCAACCTACTACTGGGCTGCTTCCTAATGCAGGAGTCGCATAAGGGAGAGCGCCG
ACCCATGCCCTTGAGAGCCTTCAACCCAGTCAGCTCCTTCCGGTGGGCGCGGGGCATGACTATCGTCGCC
GCACTTATGACTGTCTTCTTTATCATGCAACTCGTAGGACAGGTGCCGGCAGCGCTCTGGGTCATTTTCG
GCGAGGACCGCTTTCGCTGGAGCGCGACGATGATCGGCCTGTCGCTTGCGGTATTCGGAATCTTGCACGC
CCTCGCTCAAGCCTTCGTCACTGGTCCCGCCACCAAACGTTTCGGCGAGAAGCAGGCCATTATCGCCGGC
ATGGCGGCCGACGCGCTGGGCTACGTCTTGCTGGCGTTCGCGACGCGAGGCTGGATGGCCTTCCCCATTA
TGATTCTTCTCGCTTCCGGCGGCATCGGGATGCCCGCGTTGCAGGCCATGCTGTCCAGGCAGGTAGATGA
CGACCATCAGGGACAGCTTCAAGGATCGCTCGCGGCTCTTACCAGCCTAACTTCGATCATTGGACCGCTG
ATCGTCACGGCGATTTATGCCGCCTCGGCGAGCACATGGAACGGGTTGGCATGGATTGTAGGCGCCGCCC
TATACCTTGTCTGCCTCCCCGCGTTGCGTCGCGGTGCATGGAGCCGGGCCACCTCGACCTGAATGGAAGC
CGGCGGCACCTCGCTAACGGATTCACCACTCCAAGAATTGGAGCCAATCAATTCTTGCGGAGAACTGTGA
ATGCGCAAACCAACCCTTGATCGGGGAAGAACAGTATGTCGAGCTATTTTTTGACTTACTGGGGATCAAG
CCTGATTGGGAGAAAATAAAATATCCCCTATAGTGAGTCGTATTACATGGTCATAGCTGTTTCCTGGCAG
CTCTGGCCCGTGTCTCAAAATCTCTGATGTTACATTGCACAAGATAAAAATATATCATCATGCCTCCTCT
AGAGGTCTCGTGCAGCGGCTGTTGCCGGTGCTGTGCCAGGACCATGGCCTGACCCCGGACCAAGTGGTGG
CTATCGCCAGCAACAATGGCGGCAAGCAAGCGCTCGAAACGGTGGAGACCCTCGAGCCACCCATGACCAA
AATCCCTTAACGTGAGTTACGCGTCGTTCCACTGAGCGTCAGACCCCGTAGAAAAGATCAAAGGATCTTC
TTGAGATCCTTTTTTTCTGCGCGTAATCTGCTGCTTGCAAACAAAAAAACCACCGCTACCAGCGGTGGTT
TGTTTGCCGGATCAAGAGCTACCAACTCTTTTTCCGAAGGTAACTGGCTTCAGCAGAGCGCAGATACCAA
ATACTGTTCTTCTAGTGTAGCCGTAGTTAGGCCACCACTTCAAGAACTCTGTAGCACCGCCTACATACCT
CGCTCTGCTAATCCTGTTACCAGTGGCTGCTGCCAGTGGCGATAAGTCGTGTCTTACCGGGTTGGACTCA
AGACGATAGTTACCGGATAAGGCGCAGCGGTCGGGCTGAACGGGGGGTTCGTGCACACAGCCCAGCTTGG
AGCGAACGACCTACACCGAACTGAGATACCTACAGCGTGAGCTATGAGAAAGCGCCACGCTTCCCGAAGG
GAGAAAGGCGGACAGGTATCCGGTAAGCGGCAGGGTCGGAACAGGAGAGCGCACGAGGGAGCTTCCAGGG
GGAAACGCCTGGTATCTTTATAGTCCTGTCGGGTTTCGCCACCTCTGACTTGAGCGTCGATTTTTGTGAT
GCTCGTCAGGGGGGCGGAGCCTATGGAAAAACGCCAGCAACGCGGCCTTTTTACGGTTCCTGGCCTTTTG
CTGGCCTTTTGCTCACATGTTCTTTCCTGCGTTATCCCCTGATTCTGTGGATAACCGTATTACCGCCTTT
GAGTGAGCTGATACCGCTCGCCGCAGCCGAACGACCGAGCGCAGCGAGTCAGTGAGCGAGGAAGCGGAAG
AGCGCCCAATACGCAAACCGCCTCTCCCCGCGCGTTGGCCGATTCATTAATGCAGCTGGCACGACAGGTT
TCCCGACTGGAAAGCGGGCAGTGAGCGCAACGCAATTAATACGCGTACCGCTAGCCAGGAAGAGTTTGTA
GAAACGCAAAAAGGCCATCCGTCAGGATGGCCTTCTGCTTAGTTTGATGCCTGGCAGTTTATGGCGGGCG
TCCTGCCCGCCACCCTCCGGGCCGTTGCTTCACAACGTTCAAATCCGCTCCCGGCGGATTTGTCCTACTC
AGGAGAGCGTTCACCGACAAACAACAGATAAAACGAAAGGCCCAGTCTTCCGACTGAGCCTTTCGTTTTA
TTTGATGCCTGGCAGTTCCCTACTCTCGCGTT
