>Addgene plasmid #31012 | pNN6 | addgene partial sequence | sequence record 35572 | 31012 with pTC14_F2 (caagcctgattgggagaaaa)
TCATAGCTGTTTCCTGGCAGCTCTGGCCCGTGTCTCAAAATCTCTGATGTTACATTGCACAAGATAAAAA
TATATCATCATGCCTCCTCTAGAGGTCTCGTGCAGCGGCTGTTGCCGGTGCTGTGCCAGGACCATGGCCT
GACCCCGGACCAAGTGGTGGCTATCGCCAGCAACAATGGCGGCAAGCAAGCGCTCGAAACGGTGGAGACC
CTCGAGCCACCCATGACCAAAATCCCTTAACGTGAGTTACGCGTCGTTCCACTGAGCGTCAGACCCCGTA
GAAAAGATCAAAGGATCTTCTTGAGATCCTTTTTTTCTGCGCGTAATCTGCTGCTTGCAAACAAAAAAAC
CACCGCTACCAGCGGTGGTTTGTTTGCCGGATCAAGAGCTACCAACTCTTTTTCCGAAGGTAACTGGCTT
CAGCAGAGCGCAGATACCAAATACTGTTCTTCTAGTGTAGCCGTAGTTAGGCCACCACTTCAAGAACTCT
GTAGCACCGCCTACATACCTCGCTCTGCTAATCCTGTTACCAGTGGCTGCTGCCAGTGGCGATAAGTCGT
GTCTTACCGGGTTGGACTCAAGACGATAGTTACCGGATAAGGCGCAGCGGTCGGGCTGAACGGGGGGTTC
GTGCACACAGCCCAGCTTGGAGCGAACGACCTACACCGAACTGAGATACCTACAGCGTGAGCTATGAGAA
AGCGCCACGCTTCCCGAAGGGAGAAAGGCGGACAGGTATCCGGTAAGCGGCAGGGTCGGAACAGGAGAGC
GCACGAGGGAGCTTCCAGGGGGAAACGCCTGGTATCTTTATAGTCCTGTCGGGTTTCGCCACCTCTGACT
TGAGCGTCGATTTTTGTGAT
